>Addgene plasmid #24739 | pDONR221-hSOX10-G1238A-C1240T | addgene partial sequence | sequence record 30835 | 24739 with M13rev
GGGATCAGCTGGATGGCAATAATGATTTTATTTTGACTGATAGTGACCTGTTCGTTGCAACAAATTGATA
AGCAATGCTTTCTTATAATGCCAACTTTGTACAAGAAAGCTGGGTTTTAGGGCCGGGACAGTGTCGTATA
TACTGGCTGCTCCCAGTGTGTGGGGCTGTGGGACTGGGGCCCTGAGGGGCTGGGGTCAGAGATGGCCGTG
TAGAGGGGCCGCTGCGAGGGCCCCATATAGGAGAAGGCCGAGTAGAGGCCAGAGGCCTGGCCCGAGTAGT
CATAATAGGGTCCTGAGGGCTGATGGTCAGAGTAGTCAAACTGGGGGCGGGAGATGGAGGGGAAGGCTGA
GCCATAGTGGGGCAGGCTGAGGGAGGTGTAGGCGATCTGTGAGGTGGATGGCTGGTCGGTGTAGTGTGGG
GGCCCCTGGGGCCCCGCGGTCTCTGTCTTCACCTGGGCTTTGGCATCCACACCAGGTGGTGAGACCGTGG
GCAGAGCCACGCCTGGTGGCTTGGAGATCCAGGCGGAGTGTCCACTGGCCACGGCCAGGGCACTGCCCAG
CCCATAGCCGGCTGCTGAGTAGCTGCTCACATGGCCTGGGTGCCCATTGGGCGGCAGGTACTGGTCCAAC
TCAGCCACATCAAAGGTCTCCATGTTGGACATTACCTCGTGGCTGATCTCACCAATGTCCACGTTGCCGA
AGTCGATGTGAGGCTTCCCGCCCTCCCCCATGGAGCGCCCGTCCCGCTTCGGGTCTGCCTTGCCCGACTG
CAGCTCTGTCTTC
