[The description below was written by a language model from this plasmid's Addgene catalogue record.]
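Description:
pDONR221-hSOX10-G1238A-C1240T is a Gateway cloning plasmid built on the Invitrogen pDONR221 backbone (about 2.5 kb without insert). It carries a mutant human SOX10 coding sequence of roughly 1.4 kb, referenced to a human cDNA GenBank entry. It is a high-copy plasmid propagated in standard E. coli cloning strains under kanamycin selection. No feature table accompanies the record, so the origin of replication and other backbone elements are not itemised. The catalogue lists the cloning sites as attP1 and attP2. In a typical Gateway workflow, recombining an insert into a donor vector yields an entry clone in which the insert is flanked by attL sites, but the record does not clarify this point. M13 forward and reverse priming sites flank the insert for sequence verification.

The insert encodes SOX10, the SRY-box 10 transcription factor, with two nucleotide substitutions, G to A at position 1238 and C to T at position 1240. These produce the adjacent amino acid changes G413D and H414Y. No promoter, epitope tag or reporter is recorded. This fits the usual role of a pDONR221-derived clone as a non-expressing shuttle that holds an open reading frame for recombinational transfer into destination vectors, which then supply the promoter, tags and host-specific selection.

The associated publication concerns frequent mutations in the MITF pathway in melanoma, which suggests that this double mutant represents a SOX10 variant examined in that study. The plasmid would most plausibly serve as a source for expression constructs that compare the mutant protein's function with wild-type SOX10, although the record does not state specific downstream applications.
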