Addgene plasmid #24739: pDONR221-hSOX10-G1238A-C1240T
Depositing lab: William Pavan. Depositing organization: National Human Genome Research Institute (NHGRI). Publication: Frequent mutations in the MITF pathway in melanoma. Cronin JC, Wunderlich J, Loftus SK, Prickett TD, Wei X, Ridd K, Vemula S, Burrell AS, Agrawal NS, Lin JC, Banister CE, Buckhaults P, Rosenberg SA, Bastian BC, Pavan WJ, Samuels Y. Pigment Cell Melanoma Res. 2009 Aug . 22(4):435-44. 10.1111/j.1755-148X.2009.00578.x PubMed 19422606.
Backbone
  Vector backbone: pDONR221
  Backbone manufacturer: Invitrogen
  Backbone size w/o insert (bp): 2545
  Vector type: Gateway Donor Vector
Growth in bacteria
  Bacterial resistance: Kanamycin, 50 μg/mL
  Growth temperature: 37°C
  Growth strain: DH5alpha
  Copy number: High Copy
Gene/Insert
  Gene/Insert name: (sex determining region Y)-box 10 (alt names: Sox10; SRY-box10; Dom)
  Species: H. sapiens (human)
  Insert size (bp): 1403
  Mutation: G replaced with A at position 1238 and C replaced with T at position 1240 resulting in G413D and H414Y mutations.
  GenBank ID: BC002824
  Entrez Gene: SOX10 (a.k.a. DOM, PCWH, SOX-10, WS2E, WS4, WS4C)
  Cloning method: Gateway Cloning; 5′ cloning site none/attP1 (not destroyed); 3′ cloning site none/attP2 (not destroyed)
  Sequencing primers: 5′ M13F; 3′ M13R
Terms and licenses: Academic/Nonprofit Terms; Industry Terms: Not Available to Industry
How to cite: pDONR221-hSOX10-G1238A-C1240T was a gift from William Pavan (Addgene plasmid # 24739 ; http://n2t.net/addgene:24739 ; RRID:Addgene_24739)
